>Addgene plasmid #11371 | pBABE puro mouse IRS-2 | addgene partial sequence | sequence record 18218 | 11371 with pBABE5'
GATTTAAGTTAGCGCTTATGGGAGCCGCCCCCGCCCGCGCCCCTCGGCCCTCGCCATCCCCTGTTCGCCC
AGCCGGGCAGAGAGACCTGAAGCGGCGGCGATGGCTAGCGCGCCCCTGCCTGGGCCCCCCGCGTCGGCGG
GCGGGGACGGCCCGAACCTCAATAACAACAACAACAACAACAACCACAGCGTGCGCAAGTGCGGCTACCT
GCGCAAGCAGAAGCACGGCCACAAGCGCTTTTTCGTGTTGCGCGGCCCCGGCACGGGCGGCGACGAGGCA
TCCGCGGCTGGGGGGTCGCCGCCGCAGCCTCCGCGGCTGGAGTACTACGAGAGCGAGAAGAAGTGGAGGA
GCAAGGCGGGCGCGCCGAAGCGAGTGATCGCGCTCGACTGCTGTCTGAACATCAACAAGCGCGCGGACGC
CAAGCACAAGTACCTGATCGCCCTCTACACCAAGGACGAGTACTTCGCTGTAGCGGCGGAGAACGAGCAG
GAGCAGGAGGGCTGGTACCGCGCACTCACCGACTTGGTCAGCGAAGGCCGCTCTGGCGAGGGGGGCTCGG
GCACCACCGGAGGCTCTTGCAGCGCCTCTCTCCCGGGCGTCCTGGGCGGCTCATCAGCGGGCGCCGCTGG
CTGCGATGACAACTACGGGCTCGTGACACCCGCCACGGCCGTCTACCGCGAGGTGTGGCAGGTGAACCTG
AAACCTAAGGGACTGGGCCAGAGCAAGAACCTGACTGGTGTATACCGCCTATGCCTGTCTGCGCGCACCA
TCGGCTTCGTG
