[The description below was written by a language model from this plasmid's Addgene catalogue record.]
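Description:
pBABE puro mouse IRS-2 is a retroviral mammalian expression plasmid built on the pBABE puro backbone (about 5.2 kb without insert) and carrying the mouse insulin receptor substrate 2 cDNA (Irs2, roughly 4.2 kb). The insert was placed by restriction cloning between BamHI and SalI sites, both of which remain intact, and the coding sequence was originally taken from a CMV-driven IRS-2 expression plasmid. The plasmid is maintained in E. coli as a high-copy construct under ampicillin selection, and puromycin is the selectable marker in mammalian cells.

The record gives no feature table and does not name the promoters. In the standard pBABE design, which is general knowledge about this vector family rather than something stated in the entry, the cloned gene sits between Moloney murine leukemia virus long terminal repeats and is transcribed from the 5′ LTR. A packaging signal allows the transcript to be incorporated into virions in a packaging cell line, and a separate internal promoter drives the puromycin resistance gene. No epitope tag, reporter or fusion partner is recorded for the insert.

The construct is suited to producing recombinant retrovirus for stable, integrated expression of mouse IRS-2 in dividing mammalian cells, followed by puromycin selection of transduced populations. IRS-2 is an adaptor protein that is phosphorylated downstream of the insulin and IGF-1 receptors and recruits signaling effectors. The associated publication examines how IRS-3 and IRS-4 affect IRS-1- and IRS-2-mediated signaling, consistent with use of the plasmid to express IRS-2 in studies of insulin signal transduction.
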