Addgene plasmid #11371: pBABE puro mouse IRS-2
Depositing lab: Ronald Kahn. Depositing organization: Joslin Diabetes Center. Publication: Insulin receptor substrate 3 (IRS-3) and IRS-4 impair IRS-1- and IRS-2-mediated signaling. Tsuruzoe K, Emkey R, Kriauciunas KM, Ueki K, Kahn CR. Mol Cell Biol. 2001 Jan . 21(1):26-38. 10.1128/MCB.21.1.26-38.2001 PubMed 11113178.
Backbone
  Vector backbone: pBABE puro
  Backbone manufacturer: pBABE-puro is available at Addgene
  Backbone size w/o insert (bp): 5169
  Vector type: Mammalian Expression, Retroviral
  Selectable markers: Puromycin
Growth in bacteria
  Bacterial resistance: Ampicillin, 100 μg/mL
  Growth temperature: 37°C
  Growth strain: DH5alpha
  Copy number: High Copy
Gene/Insert
  Gene/Insert name: IRS-2 (alt names: Insulin Receptor Substrate 2; IRS2)
  Species: M. musculus (mouse)
  Insert size (bp): 4244
  Entrez Gene: Irs2 (a.k.a. Irs-2)
  Cloning method: Restriction Enzyme; 5′ cloning site BamHI (not destroyed); 3′ cloning site SalI (not destroyed)
  Sequencing primers: 5′ pBABE 5
Resource information
  A portion of this plasmid was derived from a plasmid made by: Dr. Morris White provided the IRS-2 gene in the form of the plasmid pCMV IRS-2.
Terms and licenses: Academic/Nonprofit Terms; Industry Terms: Not Available to Industry
Depositor comments: (Kahn lab plasmid name = pBabe puro mIRS2)
How to cite: pBABE puro mouse IRS-2 was a gift from Ronald Kahn (Addgene plasmid # 11371 ; http://n2t.net/addgene:11371 ; RRID:Addgene_11371)
